>Addgene plasmid #60027 | Myc-CYLD-C601A | addgene full sequence | sequence record 456428 | Addgene Long Read Sequencing Result
GCCAATTCAATATGGCGTATATGGACTCATGCCAATTCAATATGGTGGATCTGGACCTGTGCCAATTCAA
TATGGCGTATATGGACTCGTGCCAATTCAATATGGTGGATCTGGACCCCAGCCAATTCAATATGGTGGAC
TTGGCACCATGCCAATTCAATATGGCGGACCTGGCACTGTGCCAACTGGGGAGGGGTCTACTTGGCACGG
TGCCAAGTTTGAGGAGGGGTCTTGGCCCTGTGCCAAGTCCGCCATATTGAATTGGCATGGTGCCAATAAT
GGCGGCCATATTGGCTATATGCCAGGATCAATATATAGGCAATATCCAATATGGCCCTATGCCAATATGG
CTATTGGCCAGGTTCAATACTATGTATTGGCCCTATGCCATATAGTATTCCATATATGGGTTTTCCTATT
GACGTAGATAGCCCCTCCCAATGGGCGGTCCCATATACCATATATGGGGCTTCCTAATACCGCCCATAGC
CACTCCCCCATTGACGTCAATGGTCTCTATATATGGTCTTTCCTATTGACGTCATATGGGCGGTCCTATT
GACGTATATGGCGCCTCCCCCATTGACGTCAATTACGGTAAATGGCCCGCCTGGCTCAATGCCCATTGAC
GTCAATAGGACCACCCACCATTGACGTCAATGGGATGGCTCATTGCCCATTCATATCCGTTCTCACGCCC
CCTATTGACGTCAATGACGGTAAATGGCCCACTTGGCAGTACATCAATATCTATTAATAGTAACTTGGCA
AGTACATTACTATTGGAAGTACGCCAGGGTACATTGGCAGTACTCCCATTGACGTCAATGGCGGTAAATG
GCCCGCGATGGCTGCCAAGTACATCCCCATTGACGTCAATGGGGAGGGGCAATGACGCAAATGGGCGTTC
CATTGACGTAAATGGGCGGTAGGCGTGCCTAATGGGAGGTCTATATAAGCAATGCTCGTTTAGGGAACCG
CCATTCTGCCTGGGGACGTCGGAGCAAGCTTGATTTAGGTGACACTATAGAATACAAGCTACTTGTTCTT
TTTGCAGGATCCCATCGATTTAAAGCTATGGAGCAAAAGCTCATTTCTGAAGAGGACTTGAATGAAATGG
AGCAAAAGCTCATTTCTGAAGAGGACTTGAATGAAATGGAGCAAAAGCTCATTTCTGAAGAGGACTTGAA
TGAAATGGAGCAAAAGCTCATTTCTGAAGAGGACTTGAATGAAATGGAGCAAAAGCTCATTTCTGAAGAG
GACTTGAATGAAATGGAGAGCTTGGGCGACCTCACCATGGAGCAAAAGCTCATTTCTGAAGAGGACTTGA
ATTCAGGCCGGCCCATGAGTTCAGGCTTATGGAGCCAAGAAAAAGTCACTTCACCCTACTGGGAAGAGCG
GATTTTTTACTTGCTTCTTCAAGAATGCAGCGTTACAGACAAACAAACACAAAAGCTCCTTAAAGTACCG
AAGGGAAGTATAGGACAGTATATTCAAGATCGTTCTGTGGGGCATTCAAGGATTCCTTCTGCAAAAGGCA
AGAAAAATCAGATTGGATTAAAAATTCTAGAGCAACCTCATGCAGTTCTCTTTGTTGATGAAAAGGATGT
TGTAGAGATAAATGAAAAGTTCACAGAGTTACTTTTGGCAATTACCAATTGTGAGGAGAGGTTCAGCCTG
TTTAAAAACAGAAACAGACTAAGTAAAGGCCTCCAAATAGACGTGGGCTGTCCTGTGAAAGTACAGCTGA
GATCTGGGGAAGAAAAATTTCCTGGAGTTGTACGCTTCAGAGGACCCCTGTTAGCAGAGAGGACAGTCTC
CGGAATATTCTTTGGAGTTGAATTGCTGGAAGAAGGTCGTGGTCAAGGTTTCACTGACGGGGTGTACCAA
GGGAAACAGCTTTTTCAGTGTGATGAAGATTGTGGCGTGTTTGTTGCATTGGACAAGCTAGAACTCATAG
AAGATGATGACACTGCATTGGAAAGTGATTACGCAGGTCCTGGGGACACAATGCAGGTCGAACTTCCTCC
TTTGGAAATAAACTCCAGAGTTTCTTTGAAGGTTGGAGAAACAATAGAATCTGGAACAGTTATATTCTGT
GATGTTTTGCCAGGAAAAGAAAGCTTAGGATATTTTGTTGGTGTGGACATGGATAACCCTATTGGCAACT
GGGATGGAAGATTTGATGGAGTGCAGCTTTGTAGTTTTGCGTGTGTTGAAAGTACAATTCTATTGCACAT
CAATGATATCATCCCAGAGAGTGTGACGCAGGAAAGGAGGCCTCCCAAACTTGCCTTTATGTCAAGAGGT
GTTGGGGACAAAGGTTCATCCAGTCATAATAAACCAAAGGCTACAGGATCTACCTCAGACCCTGGAAATA
GAAACAGATCTGAATTATTTTATACCTTAAATGGGTCTTCTGTTGACTCACAACCACAATCCAAATCAAA
AAATACATGGTACATTGATGAAGTTGCAGAAGACCCTGCAAAATCTCTTACAGAGATATCTACAGACTTT
GACCGTTCTTCACCACCACTCCAGCCTCCTCCTGTGAACTCACTGACCACCGAGAACAGATTCCACTCTT
TACCATTCAGTCTCACCAAGATGCCCAATACCAATGGAAGTATTGGCCACAGTCCACTTTCTCTGTCAGC
CCAGTCTGTAATGGAAGAGCTAAACACTGCACCCGTCCAAGAGAGTCCACCCTTGGCCATGCCTCCTGGG
AACTCACATGGTCTAGAAGTGGGCTCATTGGCTGAAGTTAAGGAGAACCCTCCTTTCTATGGGGTAATCC
GTTGGATCGGTCAGCCACCAGGACTGAATGAAGTGCTCGCTGGACTGGAACTGGAAGATGAGTGTGCAGG
CTGTACGGATGGAACCTTCAGAGGCACTCGGTATTTCACCTGTGCCCTGAAGAAGGCGCTGTTTGTGAAA
CTGAAGAGCTGCAGGCCTGACTCTAGGTTTGCATCATTGCAGCCGGTTTCCAATCAGATTGAGCGCTGTA
ACTCTTTAGCATTTGGAGGCTACTTAAGTGAAGTAGTAGAAGAAAATACTCCACCAAAAATGGAAAAAGA
AGGCTTGGAGATAATGATTGGGAAGAAGAAAGGCATCCAGGGTCATTACAATTCTGCTTACTTAGACTCA
ACCTTATTCTGCTTATTTGCTTTTAGTTCTGTTCTGGACACTGTGTTACTTAGACCCAAAGAAAAGAACG
ATGTAGAATATTATAGTGAAACCCAAGAGCTACTGAGGACAGAAATTGTTAATCCTCTGAGAATATATGG
ATATGTGTGTGCCACAAAAATTATGAAACTGAGGAAAATACTTGAAAAGGTGGAGGCTGCATCAGGATTT
ACCTCTGAAGAAAAAGATCCTGAGGAATTCTTGAATATTCTGTTTCATCATATTTTAAGGGTAGAACCTT
TGCTAAAAATAAGATCAGCAGGTCAAAAGGTACAAGATTGTTACTTCTATCAAATTTTTATGGAAAAAAA
TGAGAAAGTTGGCGTTCCCACAATTCAGCAGTTGTTAGAATGGTCTTTTATCAACAGTAACCTGAAATTT
GCAGAGGCACCATCATGTCTGATTATTCAGATGCCTCGATTTGGAAAAGACTTTAAACTATTTAAAAAAA
TTTTTCCTTCTCTGGAATTAAATATAACAGATTTACTTGAAGACACTCCCAGACAGTGCCGGATATGTGG
AGGGCTTGCAATGTATGAGTGTAGAGAATGCTACGACGATCCGGACATCTCAGCTGGAAAAATCAAGCAG
TTTTGTAAAACCTGCAACACTCAAGTCCACCTTCATCCGAAGAGGCTGAATCATAAATATAACCCAGTGT
CACTTCCCAAAGACTTACCCGACTGGGACTGGAGACACGGCTGCATCCCTTGCCAGAATATGGAGTTATT
TGCTGTTCTCTGCATAGAAACAAGCCACTATGTTGCTTTTGTGAAGTATGGGAAGGACGATTCTGCCTGG
CTCTTCTTTGACAGCATGGCCGATCGGGATGGTGGTCAGAATGGCTTCAACATTCCTCAAGTCACCCCAT
GCCCAGAAGTAGGAGAGTACTTGAAGATGTCTCTGGAAGACCTGCATTCCTTGGACTCCAGGAGAATCCA
AGGCTGTGCACGAAGACTGCTTTGTGATGCATATATGTGCATGTACCAGAGTCCAACAATGAGTTTGTAC
AAATAAGGCGCGCCTCTAGAACTATAGTGAGTCGTATTACGTAGATCCAGACATGATAAGATACATTGAT
GAGTTTGGACAAACCACAACTAGAATGCAGTGAAAAAAATGCTTTATTTGTGAAATTTGTGATGCTATTG
CTTTATTTGTAACCATTATAAGCTGCAATAAACAAGTTAACAACAACAATTGCATTCATTTTATGTTTCA
GGTTCAGGGGGAGGTGTGGGAGGTTTTTTAATTCGCGGCCGCGGCGCCAATGCATTGGGCCCGGTACCCA
GCTTTTGTTCCCTTTAGTGAGGGTTAATTGCGCGCTTGGCGTAATCATGGTCATAGCTGTTTCCTGTGTG
AAATTGTTATCCGCTCACAATTCCACACAACATACGAGCCGGGAGCATAAAGTGTAAAGCCTGGGGTGCC
TAATGAGTGAGCTAACTCACATTAATTGCGTTGCGCTCACTGCCCGCTTTCCAGTCGGGAAACCTGTCGT
GCCAGCTGCATTAATGAATCGGCCAACGCGCGGGGAGAGGCGGTTTGCGTATTGGGCGCTCTTCCGCTTC
CTCGCTCACTGACTCGCTGCGCTCGGTCGTTCGGCTGCGGCGAGCGGTATCAGCTCACTCAAAGGCGGTA
ATACGGTTATCCACAGAATCAGGGGATAACGCAGGAAAGAACATGTGAGCAAAAGGCCAGCAAAAGGCCA
GGAACCGTAAAAAGGCCGCGTTGCTGGCGTTTTTCCATAGGCTCCGCCCCCCTGACGAGCATCACAAAAA
TCGACGCTCAAGTCAGAGGTGGCGAAACCCGACAGGACTATAAAGATACCAGGCGTTTCCCCCTGGAAGC
TCCCTCGTGCGCTCTCCTGTTCCGACCCTGCCGCTTACCGGATACCTGTCCGCCTTTCTCCCTTCGGGAA
GCGTGGCGCTTTCTCATAGCTCACGCTGTAGGTATCTCAGTTCGGTGTAGGTCGTTCGCTCCAAGCTGGG
CTGTGTGCACGAACCCCCCGTTCAGCCCGACCGCTGCGCCTTATCCGGTAACTATCGTCTTGAGTCCAAC
CCGGTAAGACACGACTTATCGCCACTGGCAGCAGCCACTGGTAACAGGATTAGCAGAGCGAGGTATGTAG
GCGGTGCTACAGAGTTCTTGAAGTGGTGGCCTAACTACGGCTACACTAGAAGAACAGTATTTGGTATCTG
CGCTCTGCTGAAGCCAGTTACCTTCGGAAAAAGAGTTGGTAGCTCTTGATCCGGCAAACAAACCACCGCT
GGTAGCGGTGGTTTTTTTGTTTGCAAGCAGCAGATTACGCGCAGAAAAAAAGGATCTCAAGAAGATCCTT
TGATCTTTTCTACGGGGTCTGACGCTCAGTGGAACGAAAACTCACGTTAAGGGATTTTGGTCATGAGATT
ATCAAAAAGGATCTTCACCTAGATCCTTTTAAATTAAAAATGAAGTTTTAAATCAATCTAAAGTATATAT
GAGTAAACTTGGTCTGACAGTTACCAATGCTTAATCAGTGAGGCACCTATCTCAGCGATCTGTCTATTTC
GTTCATCCATAGTTGCCTGACTCCCCGTCGTGTAGATAACTACGATACGGGAGGGCTTACCATCTGGCCC
CAGTGCTGCAATGATACCGCGAGACCCACGCTCACCGGCTCCAGATTTATCAGCAATAAACCAGCCAGCC
GGAAGGGCCGAGCGCAGAAGTGGTCCTGCAACTTTATCCGCCTCCATCCAGTCTATTAATTGTTGCCGGG
AAGCTAGAGTAAGTAGTTCGCCAGTTAATAGTTTGCGCAACGTTGTTGCCATTGCTACAGGCATCGTGGT
GTCACGCTCGTCGTTTGGTATGGCTTCATTCAGCTCCGGTTCCCAACGATCAAGGCGAGTTACATGATCC
CCCATGTTGTGCAAAAAAGCGGTTAGCTCCTTCGGTCCTCCGATCGTTGTCAGAAGTAAGTTGGCCGCAG
TGTTATCACTCATGGTTATGGCAGCACTGCATAATTCTCTTACTGTCATGCCATCCGTAAGATGCTTTTC
TGTGACTGGTGAGTACTCAACCAAGTCATTCTGAGAATAGTGTATGCGGCGACCGAGTTGCTCTTGCCCG
GCGTCAATACGGGATAATACCGCGCCACATAGCAGAACTTTAAAAGTGCTCATCATTGGAAAACGTTCTT
CGGGGCGAAAACTCTCAAGGATCTTACCGCTGTTGAGATCCAGTTCGATGTAACCCACTCGTGCACCCAA
CTGATCTTCAGCATCTTTTACTTTCACCAGCGTTTCTGGGTGAGCAAAAACAGGAAGGCAAAATGCCGCA
AAAAAGGGAATAAGGGCGACACGGAAATGTTGAATACTCATACTCTTCCTTTTTCAATATTATTGAAGCA
TTTATCAGGGTTATTGTCTCATGAGCGGATACATATTTGAATGTATTTAGAAAAATAAACAAATAGGGGT
TCCGCGCACATTTCCCCGAAAAGTGCCACCTAAATTGTAAGCGTTAATATTTTGTTAAAATTCGCGTTAA
ATTTTTGTTAAATCAGCTCATTTTTTAACCAATAGGCCGAAATCGGCAAAATCCCTTATAAATCAAAAGA
ATAGACCGAGATAGGGT
[37 nt withheld, positions 6808-6844]
AAAGAACGTGGACTCCAACGTCAAAGG
[49 nt withheld, positions 6872-6920]
T
[91 nt withheld, positions 6922-7012]
G
[124 nt withheld, positions 7014-7137]
CCCATTCGCCATTCAGGCTGCGCAACTGTTGGGAAGGGCGATCGGTGCGGGCCTCTTCGCTATTACGCCA
GTCGACC
Features (pLannotate 1.2.2; 21 found; start..end, strand, type, name):
      1..978     +  promoter       CMV IE94 promoter: enhancer/promoter region of simian cytomegalovirus major immediate early transcription unit IE94
   1013..1031    +  promoter       SP6 promoter: promoter for bacteriophage SP6 RNA polymerase
   1081..1110    +  CDS            Myc: Myc (human c-Myc proto-oncogene) epitope tag
   1120..1149    +  CDS            Myc: Myc (human c-Myc proto-oncogene) epitope tag
   1159..1188    +  CDS            Myc: Myc (human c-Myc proto-oncogene) epitope tag
   1198..1227    +  CDS            Myc: Myc (human c-Myc proto-oncogene) epitope tag
   1237..1266    +  CDS            Myc: Myc (human c-Myc proto-oncogene) epitope tag
   1300..1329    +  CDS            Myc: Myc (human c-Myc proto-oncogene) epitope tag
   1345..4203    +  CDS            CYLD: CYLD_HUMAN - Also known as CYLD1, KIAA0849 From Homo sapiens (Human).
   4222..4239    -  promoter       T7 promoter (fragment): promoter for bacteriophage T7 RNA polymerase
   4244..4378    -  polyA_signal   SV40 poly(A) signal: SV40 polyadenylation signal
   4491..4509    -  promoter       T3 promoter: promoter for bacteriophage T3 RNA polymerase
   4554..4570    -  protein_bind   lac operator: The lac repressor binds to the lac operator to inhibit transcription in E. coli. This inhibition can be relieved by adding lactose or isopropyl-β-D-thiogalactopyranoside (IPTG). lac repressor encoded by lacI
   4578..4608    -  promoter       lac promoter: promoter for the E. coli lac operon
   4623..4644    -  protein_bind   CAP binding site: CAP binding activates transcription in the presence of cAMP. E. coli catabolite activator protein
   4657..4749    -  CDS            lacI (fragment): lac repressor; lacI; The lac repressor binds to the lac operator to inhibit transcription in E. coli. This inhibition can be relieved by adding lactose or isopropyl-β-D-thiogalactopyranoside (IPTG).
   4932..5520    -  rep_origin     ori: high-copy-number ColE1/pMB1/pBR322/pUC origin of replication
   5691..6551    -  CDS            AmpR: β-lactamase; bla; confers resistance to ampicillin, carbenicillin, and related antibiotics
   6552..6656    -  promoter       AmpR promoter: bla
   6709..7137    -  rep_origin     f1 ori (sequence partly withheld): f1 bacteriophage origin of replication; arrow indicates direction of (+) strand synthesis
   7142..7208    -  CDS            lacZα (fragment): LacZα fragment of β-galactosidase; lacZ fragment
