[The description below was written by a language model from this plasmid's Addgene catalogue record and pLannotate feature annotations shown in this document.]
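Description:
Myc-CYLD-C601A is a mammalian expression plasmid encoding the human tumour suppressor and deubiquitinase CYLD (cylindromatosis) with cysteine 601 changed to alanine, a substitution the record describes as catalytically inactivating. In the sequenced plasmid, transcription is driven by the simian cytomegalovirus IE94 enhancer/promoter, followed by an SP6 phage promoter. The open reading frame begins with six tandem copies of the Myc epitope fused to the N-terminus of a roughly 2.9 kb CYLD coding sequence. An SV40 polyadenylation signal is annotated just downstream, although on the opposite strand to the coding sequence. Fragmentary T7 and T3 promoters flank this region.

For propagation in E. coli, the plasmid carries a high-copy ColE1/pUC-type origin and an ampicillin resistance gene with its own promoter. It also has an f1 origin and remnants of the lac promoter/operator, lacI and lacZα. No mammalian selection marker is annotated, which suits the plasmid to transient transfection.

The catalogue fields and the sequence record disagree in several respects. The catalogue lists a pENTR backbone of about 2.6 kb, a 400 bp insert and a 3 kb total size, whereas the long-read sequence is 7,214 nt and has the features of an expression vector with a full-length CYLD insert. Gateway cloning is recorded as the method, but no att sites are annotated. The feature table appears the more reliable guide to the plasmid's actual architecture.

The construct is typically used as an enzymatically dead control alongside wild-type Myc-CYLD, with the epitope tag allowing detection or immunoprecipitation. The associated study examined the role of CYLD in regulating entry into mitosis.
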