Addgene plasmid #60027: Myc-CYLD-C601A
Purpose: Myc-tagged CYLD catalytic inactive (C601A) expression
Depositing lab: Stephen Elledge. Depositing organization: Brigham and Women's Hospital. Publication: The tumor suppressor CYLD regulates entry into mitosis. Stegmeier F, Sowa ME, Nalepa G, Gygi SP, Harper JW, Elledge SJ. Proc Natl Acad Sci U S A. 2007 May 22. 104(21):8869-74. 10.1073/pnas.0703268104 PubMed 17495026.
Backbone
  Vector backbone: pENTR
  Backbone manufacturer: Life Technologies
  Backbone size w/o insert (bp): 2600
  Total vector size (bp): 3000
  Vector type: Mammalian Expression
Growth in bacteria
  Bacterial resistance: Ampicillin, 100 μg/mL
  Growth temperature: 37°C
  Growth strain: Top10
  Copy number: Unknown
Gene/Insert
  Gene/Insert name: Cylindromatosis
  Species: H. sapiens (human)
  Insert size (bp): 400
  Mutation: Cysteine 601 changed to Alanine
  Entrez Gene: CYLD (a.k.a. BRSS, CDMT, CYLD1, CYLDI, EAC, FTDALS8, MFT, MFT1, SBS, TEM, USPL2)
  Promoter: CMV
  Tag / fusion protein: Myc (N terminal on insert)
  Cloning method: Gateway Cloning
  Sequencing primers: 5′ CMVF
Terms and licenses: Academic/Nonprofit Terms; Industry Terms: Not Available to Industry
How to cite: Myc-CYLD-C601A was a gift from Stephen Elledge (Addgene plasmid # 60027 ; http://n2t.net/addgene:60027 ; RRID:Addgene_60027)
