>Addgene plasmid #60027 | Myc-CYLD-C601A | addgene partial sequence | sequence record 98915 | CMV-F 5'-CGCAAATGGGCGGTAGGCGTG-3'
AGCAATGCTCGTTTAGGGAACCGCCATTCTGCCTGGGGACGTCGGAGCAAGCTTGATTTAGGTGACACTA
TAGAATACAAGCTACTTGTTCTTTTTGCAGGATCCCATCGATTTAAAGCTATGGAGCAAAAGCTCATTTC
TGAAGAGGACTTGAATGAAATGGAGCAAAAGCTCATTTCTGAAGAGGACTTGAATGAAATGGAGCAAAAG
CTCATTTCTGAAGAGGACTTGAATGAAATGGAGCAAAAGCTCATTTCTGAAGAGGACTTGAATGAAATGG
AGCAAAAGCTCATTTCTGAAGAGGACTTGAATGAAATGGAGAGCTTGGGCGACCTCACCATGGAGCAAAA
GCTCATTTCTGAAGAGGACTTGAATTCAGGCCGGCCCATGAGTTCAGGCTTATGGAGCCAAGAAAAAGTC
ACTTCACCCTACTGGGAAGAGCGGATTTTTTACTTGCTTCTTCAAGAATGCAGCGTTACAGACAAACAAA
CACAAAAGCTCCTTAAAGTACCGAAGGGAAGTATAGGACAGTATATTCAAGATCGTTCTGTGGGGCATTC
AAGGATTCCTTCTGCAAAAGGCAAGAAAAATCAGATTGGATTAAAAATTCTAGAGCAACCTCATGCAGTT
CTCTTTGTTGATGAAAAGGATGTTGTAGAGATAAATGAAAAGTTCACAGAGTTACTTTTGGCAATTACCA
ATTGTGAGGAGAGGTTCAGCCTGTTTAAAAACAGAAACAGACTAAGTAAAGGCCTCCAAATAGACGTGGG
CTGTCCTGTGAAAGTACAGCTGAGATCTGGGGAAGAAAAATTTCCTGGAGTTGTACGCTTCAGAGGACCC
CTGTTAGCAGAGAGGACAGTCTCCGGAATATTCTTTGGAGTTGAATTGCTGGAAGAAGGTCGTGG
