>Addgene plasmid #60027 | Myc-CYLD-C601A | addgene partial sequence | sequence record 98919 | EBV-rev 5'-GTGGTTTGTCCAAACTCATC-3'
CGTAATACGACTCACTATAGTTCTAGAGGCGCGCCTTATTTGTACAAACTCATTGTTGGACTCTGGTACA
TGCACATATATGCATCACAAAGCAGTCTTCGTGCACAGCCTTGGATTCTCCTGGAGTCCAAGGAATGCAG
GTCTTCCAGAGACATCTTCAAGTACTCTCCTACTTCTGGGCATGGGGTGACTTGAGGAATGTTGAAGCCA
TTCTGACCACCATCCCGATCGGCCATGCTGTCAAAGAAGAGCCAGGCAGAATCGTCCTTCCCATACTTCA
CAAAAGCAACATAGTGGCTTGTTTCTATGCAGAGAACAGCAAATAACTCCATATTCTGGCAAGGGATGCA
GCCGTGTCTCCAGTCCCAGTCGGGTAAGTCTTTGGGAAGTGACACTGGGTTATATTTATGATTCAGCCTC
TTCGGATGAAGGTGGACTTGAGTGTTGCAGGTTTTACAAAACTGCTTGATTTTTCCAGCTGAGATGTCCG
GATCGTCGTAGCATTCTCTACACTCATACATTGCAAGCCCTCCACATATCCGGCACTGTCTGGGAGTGTC
TTCAAGTAAATCTGTTATATTTAATTCCAGAGAAGGAAAAATTTTTTTAAATAGTTTAAAGTCTTTTCCA
AATCGAGGCATCTGAATAATCAGACATGATGGTGCCTCTGCAAATTTCAGGTTACTGTTGATAAAAGACC
ATTCTAACAACTGCTGAATTGTGGGAACGCCAACTTTCTCATTTTTTTCCATAAAAATTTGATAGAAGTA
ACAATCTTGTACCTTTTGACCTGCTGATCTTATTTTTAGCAAAGGTTCTACCCTTAAAATATGATGAAAC
AGAATATTCAAGAATTCCTCAGGATCTTTTTCTTCAGAGGTAAATCCTGATGCAGCCTCCACCTTTTCAA
GTATTTTCCTCAGTTTCATAATTTTTGTGGCACACACATATCCATATATTCTCAGAGGATTAACAATTTC
TGTCCTCAGTAGCTCTTGGGTTTCACTATAATATTCTACATCGTTCTTTTCTTTGGGTCTAAGTAACACA
GTGTCCAGAA
