>Addgene plasmid #60027 | Myc-CYLD-C601A | addgene partial sequence | sequence record 100321 | hCYLD-Rev 5'-ATACATTGCAAGCCCTCCAC-3'
TGTCTTCAAGTAAATCTGTTATATTTAATTCCAGAGAAGGAAAAATTTTTTTAAATAGTTTAAAGTCTTT
TCCAAATCGAGGCATCTGAATAATCAGACATGATGGTGCCTCTGCAAATTTCAGGTTACTGTTGATAAAA
GACCATTCTAACAACTGCTGAATTGTGGGAACGCCAACTTTCTCATTTTTTTCCATAAAAATTTGATAGA
AGTAACAATCTTGTACCTTTTGACCTGCTGATCTTATTTTTAGCAAAGGTTCTACCCTTAAAATATGATG
AAACAGAATATTCAAGAATTCCTCAGGATCTTTTTCTTCAGAGGTAAATCCTGATGCAGCCTCCACCTTT
TCAAGTATTTTCCTCAGTTTCATAATTTTTGTGGCACACACATATCCATATATTCTCAGAGGATTAACAA
TTTCTGTCCTCAGTAGCTCTTGGGTTTCACTATAATATTCTACATCGTTCTTTTCTTTGGGTCTAAGTAA
CACAGTGTCCAGAACAGAACTAAAAGCAAATAAGCAGAATAAGGTTGAGTCTAAGTAAGCAGAATTGTAA
TGACCCTGGATGCCTTTCTTCTTCCCAATCATTATCTCCAAGCCTTCTTTTTCCATTTTTGGTGGAGTAT
TTTCTTCTACTACTTCACTTAAGTAGCCTCCAAATGCTAAAGAGTTACAGCGCTCAATCTGATTGGAAAC
CGGCTGCAATGATGCAAACCTAGAGTCAGGCCTGCAGCTCTTCAGTTTCACAAACAGCGCCTTCTTCAGG
GCACAGGTGAAATACCGAGTGCCTCTGAAGGTTCCATCCGTACAGCCTGCACACTCATCTTCCAGTTCCA
GTCCAGCGAGCACTTCATTCAGTCCTGGTGGCTGACCGATCCAACGGATTACCCCATAGAA
